>Addgene plasmid #17448 | pLenti CMV GFP Puro (658-5) | addgene full sequence | sequence record 254722 | Addgene NGS Result
AGGTGGCACTTTTCGGGGAAATGTGCGCGGAACCCCTATTTGTTTATTTTTCTAAATACATTCAAATATG
TATCCGCTCATGAGACAATAACCCTGATAAATGCTTCAATAATATTGAAAAAGGAAGAGTATGAGTATTC
AACATTTCCGTGTCGCCCTTATTCCCTTTTTTGCGGCATTTTGCCTTCCTGTTTTTGCTCACCCAGAAAC
GCTGGTGAAAGTAAAAGATGCTGAAGATCAGTTGGGTGCACGAGTGGGTTACATCGAACTGGATCTCAAC
AGCGGTAAGATCCTTGAGAGTTTTCGCCCCGAAGAACGTTTTCCAATGATGAGCACTTTTAAAGTTCTGC
TATGTGGCGCGGTATTATCCCGTATTGACGCCGGGCAAGAGCAACTCGGTCGCCGCATACACTATTCTCA
GAATGACTTGGTTGAGTACTCACCAGTCACAGAAAAGCATCTTACGGATGGCATGACAGTAAGAGAATTA
TGCAGTGCTGCCATAACCATGAGTGATAACACTGCGGCCAACTTACTTCTGACAACGATCGGAGGACCGA
AGGAGCTAACCGCTTTTTTGCACAACATGGGGGATCATGTAACTCGCCTTGATCGTTGGGAACCGGAGCT
GAATGAAGCCATACCAAACGACGAGCGTGACACCACGATGCCTGTAGCAATGGCAACAACGTTGCGCAAA
CTATTAACTGGCGAACTACTTACTCTAGCTTCCCGGCAACAATTAATAGACTGGATGGAGGCGGATAAAG
TTGCAGGACCACTTCTGCGCTCGGCCCTTCCGGCTGGCTGGTTTATTGCTGATAAATCTGGAGCCGGTGA
GCGTGGGTCTCGCGGTATCATTGCAGCACTGGGGCCAGATGGTAAGCCCTCCCGTATCGTAGTTATCTAC
ACGACGGGGAGTCAGGCAACTATGGATGAACGAAATAGACAGATCGCTGAGATAGGTGCCTCACTGATTA
AGCATTGGTAACTGTCAGACCAAGTTTACTCATATATACTTTAGATTGATTTAAAACTTCATTTTTAATT
TAAAAGGATCTAGGTGAAGATCCTTTTTGATAATCTCATGACCAAAATCCCTTAACGTGAGTTTTCGTTC
CACTGAGCGTCAGACCCCGTAGAAAAGATCAAAGGATCTTCTTGAGATCCTTTTTTTCTGCGCGTAATCT
GCTGCTTGCAAACAAAAAAACCACCGCTACCAGCGGTGGTTTGTTTGCCGGATCAAGAGCTACCAACTCT
TTTTCCGAAGGTAACTGGCTTCAGCAGAGCGCAGATACCAAATACTGTTCTTCTAGTGTAGCCGTAGTTA
GGCCACCACTTCAAGAACTCTGTAGCACCGCCTACATACCTCGCTCTGCTAATCCTGTTACCAGTGGCTG
CTGCCAGTGGCGATAAGTCGTGTCTTACCGGGTTGGACTCAAGACGATAGTTACCGGATAAGGCGCAGCG
GTCGGGCTGAACGGGGGGTTCGTGCACACAGCCCAGCTTGGAGCGAACGACCTACACCGAACTGAGATAC
CTACAGCGTGAGCTATGAGAAAGCGCCACGCTTCCCGAAGGGAGAAAGGCGGACAGGTATCCGGTAAGCG
GCAGGGTCGGAACAGGAGAGCGCACGAGGGAGCTTCCAGGGGGAAACGCCTGGTATCTTTATAGTCCTGT
CGGGTTTCGCCACCTCTGACTTGAGCGTCGATTTTTGTGATGCTCGTCAGGGGGGCGGAGCCTATGGAAA
AACGCCAGCAACGCGGCCTTTTTACGGTTCCTGGCCTTTTGCTGGCCTTTTGCTCACATGTTCTTTCCTG
CGTTATCCCCTGATTCTGTGGATAACCGTATTACCGCCTTTGAGTGAGCTGATACCGCTCGCCGCAGCCG
AACGACCGAGCGCAGCGAGTCAGTGAGCGAGGAAGCGGAAGAGCGCCCAATACGCAAACCGCCTCTCCCC
GCGCGTTGGCCGATTCATTAATGCAGCTGGCACGACAGGTTTCCCGACTGGAAAGCGGGCAGTGAGCGCA
ACGCAATTAATGTGAGTTAGCTCACTCATTAGGCACCCCAGGCTTTACACTTTATGCTTCCGGCTCGTAT
GTTGTGTGGAATTGTGAGCGGATAACAATTTCACACAGGAAACAGCTATGACCATGATTACGCCAAGCGC
GCAATTAACCCTCACTAAAGGGAACAAAAGCTGGAGCTGCAAGCTTAATGTAGTCTTATGCAATACTCTT
GTAGTCTTGCAACATGGTAACGATGAGTTAGCAACATGCCTTACAAGGAGAGAAAAAGCACCGTGCATGC
CGATTGGTGGAAGTAAGGTGGTACGATCGTGCCTTATTAGGAAGGCAACAGACGGGTCTGACATGGATTG
GACGAACCACTGAATTGCCGCATTGCAGAGATATTGTATTTAAGTGCCTAGCTCGATACATAAACGGGTC
TCTCTGGTTAGACCAGATCTGAGCCTGGGAGCTCTCTGGCTAACTAGGGAACCCACTGCTTAAGCCTCAA
TAAAGCTTGCCTTGAGTGCTTCAAGTAGTGTGTGCCCGTCTGTTGTGTGACTCTGGTAACTAGAGATCCC
TCAGACCCTTTTAGTCAGTGTGGAAAATCTCTAGCAGTGGCGCCCGAACAGGGACTTGAAAGCGAAAGGG
AAACCAGAGGAGCTCTCTCGACGCAGGACTCGGCTTGCTGAAGCGCGCACGGCAAGAGGCGAGGGGCGGC
GACTGGTGAGTACGCCAAAAATTTTGACTAGCGGAGGCTAGAAGGAGAGAGATGGGTGCGAGAGCGTCAG
TATTAAGCGGGGGAGAATTAGATCGCGATGGGAAAAAATTCGGTTAAGGCCAGGGGGAAAGAAAAAATAT
AAATTAAAACATATAGTATGGGCAAGCAGGGAGCTAGAACGATTCGCAGTTAATCCTGGCCTGTTAGAAA
CATCAGAAGGCTGTAGACAAATACTGGGACAGCTACAACCATCCCTTCAGACAGGATCAGAAGAACTTAG
ATCATTATATAATACAGTAGCAACCCTCTATTGTGTGCATCAAAGGATAGAGATAAAAGACACCAAGGAA
GCTTTAGACAAGATAGAGGAAGAGCAAAACAAAAGTAAGACCACCGCACAGCAAGCGGCCGCTGATCTTC
AGACCTGGAGGAGGAGATATGAGGGACAATTGGAGAAGTGAATTATATAAATATAAAGTAGTAAAAATTG
AACCATTAGGAGTAGCACCCACCAAGGCAAAGAGAAGAGTGGTGCAGAGAGAAAAAAGAGCAGTGGGAAT
AGGAGCTTTGTTCCTTGGGTTCTTGGGAGCAGCAGGAAGCACTATGGGCGCAGCGTCAATGACGCTGACG
GTACAGGCCAGACAATTATTGTCTGGTATAGTGCAGCAGCAGAACAATTTGCTGAGGGCTATTGAGGCGC
AACAGCATCTGTTGCAACTCACAGTCTGGGGCATCAAGCAGCTCCAGGCAAGAATCCTGGCTGTGGAAAG
ATACCTAAAGGATCAACAGCTCCTGGGGATTTGGGGTTGCTCTGGAAAACTCATTTGCACCACTGCTGTG
CCTTGGAATGCTAGTTGGAGTAATAAATCTCTGGAACAGATTTGGAATCACACGACCTGGATGGAGTGGG
ACAGAGAAATTAACAATTACACAAGCTTAATACACTCCTTAATTGAAGAATCGCAAAACCAGCAAGAAAA
GAATGAACAAGAATTATTGGAATTAGATAAATGGGCAAGTTTGTGGAATTGGTTTAACATAACAAATTGG
CTGTGGTATATAAAATTATTCATAATGATAGTAGGAGGCTTGGTAGGTTTAAGAATAGTTTTTGCTGTAC
TTTCTATAGTGAATAGAGTTAGGCAGGGATATTCACCATTATCGTTTCAGACCCACCTCCCAACCCCGAG
GGGACCCGACAGGCCCGAAGGAATAGAAGAAGAAGGTGGAGAGAGAGACAGAGACAGATCCATTCGATTA
GTGAACGGATCTCGACGGTATCGGTTAACTTTTAAAAGAAAAGGGGGGATTGGGGGGTACAGTGCAGGGG
AAAGAATAGTAGACATAATAGCAACAGACATACAAACTAAAGAATTACAAAAACAAATTACAAAATTCAA
AATTTTATCGATAAGCTTGGGAGTTCCGCGTTACATAACTTACGGTAAATGGCCCGCCTGGCTGACCGCC
CAACGACCCCCGCCCATTGACGTCAATAATGACGTATGTTCCCATAGTAACGCCAATAGGGACTTTCCAT
TGACGTCAATGGGTGGAGTATTTACGGTAAACTGCCCACTTGGCAGTACATCAAGTGTATCATATGCCAA
GTACGCCCCCTATTGACGTCAATGACGGTAAATGGCCCGCCTGGCATTATGCCCAGTACATGACCTTATG
GGACTTTCCTACTTGGCAGTACATCTACGTATTAGTCATCGCTATTACCATGGTGATGCGGTTTTGGCAG
TACATCAATGGGCGTGGATAGCGGTTTGACTCACGGGGATTTCCAAGTCTCCACCCCATTGACGTCAATG
GGAGTTTGTTTTGGCACCAAAATCAACGGGACTTTCCAAAATGTCGTAACAACTCCGCCCCATTGACGCA
AATGGGCGGTAGGCGTGTACGGTGGGAGGTCTATATAAGCAGAGCTCGTTTAGTGAACCGTCAGATCGCC
TGGAGACGCCATCCACGCTGTTTTGACCTCCATAGAAGACACCGACTCTAGAGGATCCACCGGTCGCCAC
CATGGTGAGCAAGGGCGAGGAGCTGTTCACCGGGGTGGTGCCCATCCTGGTCGAGCTGGACGGCGACGTA
AACGGCCACAAGTTCAGCGTGTCCGGCGAGGGCGAGGGCGATGCCACCTACGGCAAGCTGACCCTGAAGT
TCATCTGCACCACCGGCAAGCTGCCCGTGCCCTGGCCCACCCTCGTGACCACCCTGACCTACGGCGTGCA
GTGCTTCAGCCGCTACCCCGACCACATGAAGCAGCACGACTTCTTCAAGTCCGCCATGCCCGAAGGCTAC
GTCCAGGAGCGCACCATCTTCTTCAAGGACGACGGCAACTACAAGACCCGCGCCGAGGTGAAGTTCGAGG
GCGACACCCTGGTGAACCGCATCGAGCTGAAGGGCATCGACTTCAAGGAGGACGGCAACATCCTGGGGCA
CAAGCTGGAGTACAACTACAACAGCCACAACGTCTATATCATGGCCGACAAGCAGAAGAACGGCATCAAG
GTGAACTTCAAGATCCGCCACAACATCGAGGACGGCAGCGTGCAGCTCGCCGACCACTACCAGCAGAACA
CCCCCATCGGCGACGGCCCCGTGCTGCTGCCCGACAACCACTACCTGAGCACCCAGTCCGCCCTGAGCAA
AGACCCCAACGAGAAGCGCGATCACATGGTCCTGCTGGAGTTCGTGACCGCCGCCGGGATCACTCTCGGC
ATGGACGAGCTGTACAAGTAAAGCGGCCGCGTCGACAATCAACCTCTGGATTACAAAATTTGTGAAAGAT
TGACTGGTATTCTTAACTATGTTGCTCCTTTTACGCTATGTGGATACGCTGCTTTAATGCCTTTGTATCA
TGCTATTGCTTCCCGTATGGCTTTCATTTTCTCCTCCTTGTATAAATCCTGGTTGCTGTCTCTTTATGAG
GAGTTGTGGCCCGTTGTCAGGCAACGTGGCGTGGTGTGCACTGTGTTTGCTGACGCAACCCCCACTGGTT
GGGGCATTGCCACCACCTGTCAGCTCCTTTCCGGGACTTTCGCTTTCCCCCTCCCTATTGCCACGGCGGA
ACTCATCGCCGCCTGCCTTGCCCGCTGCTGGACAGGGGCTCGGCTGTTGGGCACTGACAATTCCGTGGTG
TTGTCGGGGAAGCTGACGTCCTTTCCATGGCTGCTCGCCTGTGTTGCCACCTGGATTCTGCGCGGGACGT
CCTTCTGCTACGTCCCTTCGGCCCTCAATCCAGCGGACCTTCCTTCCCGCGGCCTGCTGCCGGCTCTGCG
GCCTCTTCCGCGTCTTCGCCTTCGCCCTCAGACGAGTCGGATCTCCCTTTGGGCCGCCTCCCCGCCTGGA
ATTCTACCGGGTAGGGGAGGCGCTTTTCCCAAGGCAGTCTGGAGCATGCGCTTTAGCAGCCCCGCTGGGC
ACTTGGCGCTACACAAGTGGCCTCTGGCCTCGCACACATTCCACATCCACCGGTAGGCGCCAACCGGCTC
CGTTCTTTGGTGGCCCCTTCGCGCCACCTTCTACTCCTCCCCTAGTCAGGAAGTTCCCCCCCGCCCCGCA
GCTCGCGTCGTGCAGGACGTGACAAATGGAAGTAGCACGTCTCACTAGTCTCGTGCAGATGGACAGCACC
GCTGAGCAATGGAAGCGGGTAGGCCTTTGGGGCAGCGGCCAATAGCAGCTTTGCTCCTTCGCTTTCTGGG
CTCAGAGGCTGGGAAGGGGTGGGTCCGGGGGCGGGCTCAGGGGCGGGCTCAGGGGCGGGGCGGGCGCCCG
AAGGTCCTCCGGAGGCCCGGCATTCTGCACGCTTCAAAAGCGCACGTCTGCCGCGCTGTTCTCCTCTTCC
TCATCTCCGGGCCTTTCGACCTGCAGCCCAAGCTTACCATGACCGAGTACAAGCCCACGGTGCGCCTCGC
CACCCGCGACGACGTCCCCAGGGCCGTACGCACCCTCGCCGCCGCGTTCGCCGACTACCCCGCCACGCGC
CACACCGTCGATCCGGACCGCCACATCGAGCGGGTCACCGAGCTGCAAGAACTCTTCCTCACGCGCGTCG
GGCTCGACATCGGCAAGGTGTGGGTCGCGGACGACGGCGCCGCGGTGGCGGTCTGGACCACGCCGGAGAG
CGTCGAAGCGGGGGCGGTGTTCGCCGAGATCGGCCCGCGCATGGCCGAGTTGAGCGGTTCCCGGCTGGCC
GCGCAGCAACAGATGGAAGGCCTCCTGGCGCCGCACCGGCCCAAGGAGCCCGCGTGGTTCCTGGCCACCG
TCGGCGTCTCGCCCGACCACCAGGGCAAGGGTCTGGGCAGCGCCGTCGTGCTCCCCGGAGTGGAGGCGGC
CGAGCGCGCCGGGGTGCCCGCCTTCCTGGAGACCTCCGCGCCCCGCAACCTCCCCTTCTACGAGCGGCTC
GGCTTCACCGTCACCGCCGACGTCGAGGTGCCCGAAGGACCGCGCACCTGGTGCATGACCCGCAAGCCCG
GTGCCTGACGCCCGCCCCACGACCCGCAGCGCCCGACCGAAAGGAGCGCACGACCCCATGCATCTCGAGG
GCCCGGTACCTTTAAGACCAATGACTTACAAGGCAGCTGTAGATCTTAGCCACTTTTTAAAAGAAAAGGG
GGGACTGGAAGGGCTAGCTCACTCCCAACGAAGACAAGATCTGCTTTTTGCTTGTACTGGGTCTCTCTGG
TTAGACCAGATCTGAGCCTGGGAGCTCTCTGGCTAACTAGGGAACCCACTGCTTAAGCCTCAATAAAGCT
TGCCTTGAGTGCTTCAAGTAGTGTGTGCCCGTCTGTTGTGTGACTCTGGTAACTAGAGATCCCTCAGACC
CTTTTAGTCAGTGTGGAAAATCTCTAGCAGTAGTAGTTCATGTCATCTTATTATTCAGTATTTATAACTT
GCAAAGAAATGAATATCAGAGAGTGAGAGGAACTTGTTTATTGCAGCTTATAATGGTTACAAATAAAGCA
ATAGCATCACAAATTTCACAAATAAAGCATTTTTTTCACTGCATTCTAGTTGTGGTTTGTCCAAACTCAT
CAATGTATCTTATCATGTCTGGCTCTAGCTATCCCGCCCCTAACTCCGCCCATCCCGCCCCTAACTCCGC
CCAGTTCCGCCCATTCTCCGCCCCATGGCTGACTAATTTTTTTTATTTATGCAGAGGCCGAGGCCGCCTC
GGCCTCTGAGCTATTCCAGAAGTAGTGAGGAGGCTTTTTTGGAGGCCTAGGGACGTACCCAATTCGCCCT
ATAGTGAGTCGTATTACGCGCGCTCACTGGCCGTCGTTTTACAACGTCGTGACTGGGAAAACCCTGGCGT
TACCCAACTTAATCGCCTTGCAGCACATCCCCCTTTCGCCAGCTGGCGTAATAGCGAAGAGGCCCGCACC
GATCGCCCTTCCCAACAGTTGCGCAGCCTGAATGGCGAATGGG
[124 nt withheld, positions 8164-8287]
C
[91 nt withheld, positions 8289-8379]
A
[49 nt withheld, positions 8381-8429]
CCTTTGACGTTGGAGTCCACGTTCTTT
[37 nt withheld, positions 8457-8493]
ACCCTATCTCGGTCTATTCTTTTGATTTATAAGGGATTTTGCCGATTTCGGCCTATTGGTTAAAAAATGA
GCTGATTTAACAAAAATTTAACGCGAATTTTAACAAAATATTAACGCTTACAATTT
Features (pLannotate 1.2.2; 28 found; start..end, strand, type, name):
     26..130     +  promoter       AmpR promoter: bla
    131..991     +  CDS            AmpR: β-lactamase; bla; confers resistance to ampicillin, carbenicillin, and related antibiotics
   1162..1750    +  rep_origin     ori: high-copy-number ColE1/pMB1/pBR322/pUC origin of replication
   1933..2025    +  CDS            lacI (fragment): lac repressor; lacI; The lac repressor binds to the lac operator to inhibit transcription in E. coli. This inhibition can be relieved by adding lactose or isopropyl-β-D-thiogalactopyranoside (IPTG).
   2038..2059    +  protein_bind   CAP binding site: CAP binding activates transcription in the presence of cAMP. E. coli catabolite activator protein
   2074..2104    +  promoter       lac promoter: promoter for the E. coli lac operon
   2112..2128    +  protein_bind   lac operator: The lac repressor binds to the lac operator to inhibit transcription in E. coli. This inhibition can be relieved by adding lactose or isopropyl-β-D-thiogalactopyranoside (IPTG). lac repressor encoded by lacI
   2173..2191    +  promoter       T3 promoter: promoter for bacteriophage T3 RNA polymerase
   2219..2445    +  promoter       RSV promoter: Rous sarcoma virus enhancer/promoter
   2446..2626    +  LTR            5' LTR (truncated): truncated 5' long terminal repeat (LTR) from HIV-1
   2673..2798    +  misc_feature   HIV-1 Ψ: packaging signal of human immunodeficiency virus type 1
   2782..3145    +  CDS            HIV-1 gag (fragment): gag protein from human immunodeficiency virus 1; gag
   3291..3524    +  misc_feature   RRE: The Rev response element (RRE) of HIV-1 allows for Rev-dependent mRNA export from the nucleus to the cytoplasm.
   3901..4001    +  CDS            Rev (fragment): human immunodeficiency virus 1 (HIV-1) Rev protein; rev; enhances nuclear export of unspliced and incompletely spliced viral mRNAs
   4020..4136    +  misc_feature   cPPT/CTS: central polypurine tract and central termination sequence of HIV-1
   4159..4462    +  enhancer       CMV enhancer: human cytomegalovirus immediate early enhancer
   4463..4666    +  promoter       CMV promoter: human cytomegalovirus (CMV) immediate early promoter
   4762..5481    +  CDS            EGFP: the original enhanced GFP (Yang et al., 1996) mammalian codon-optimized
   5497..6085    +  misc_feature   WPRE: woodchuck hepatitis virus posttranscriptional regulatory element
   6099..6598    +  promoter       PGK promoter: mouse phosphoglycerate kinase 1 promoter
   6619..7218    +  CDS            PuroR: puromycin N-acetyltransferase; pac from Streptomyces alboniger; confers resistance to puromycin
   7286..7423    +  CDS            nef (fragment): NEF_HV1LA - Experimental evidence at protein level: Swiss-Prot protein existence level 1. Extracellular Nef protein targets CD4(+) T-lymphocytes for apoptosis by interacting with CXCR4 surface receptors. From Human immunodeficiency virus type 1 group M subtype B (isolate Lai) (HIV-1).
   7409..7589    +  LTR            5' LTR (truncated): truncated 5' long terminal repeat (LTR) from HIV-1
   7661..7782    +  polyA_signal   SV40 poly(A) signal: SV40 polyadenylation signal
   7822..7957    +  rep_origin     SV40 ori: SV40 origin of replication
   7978..7996    -  promoter       T7 promoter: promoter for bacteriophage T7 RNA polymerase
   8004..8159    +  CDS            lacZα (fragment): LacZα fragment of β-galactosidase; lacZ fragment
   8164..8592    +  rep_origin     f1 ori (sequence partly withheld): f1 bacteriophage origin of replication; arrow indicates direction of (+) strand synthesis
