[The description below was written by a language model from this plasmid's Addgene catalogue record and pLannotate feature annotations shown in this document.]
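Description:
pLenti CMV GFP Puro (658-5) is a third-generation, self-inactivating HIV-1-based lentiviral transfer plasmid for expressing enhanced GFP in mammalian cells, built on the p156RRL-sinPPT-CMV-GFP-PRE backbone. In bacteria it is maintained as a high-copy plasmid through a ColE1/pUC-type origin and selected with ampicillin via β-lactamase. Remnants of a phagemid cloning backbone are also present, including an f1 origin, lac promoter/operator and lacZα fragments, and T3 and T7 promoters. The sequenced record is about 8.6 kb.

The viral genome is transcribed in packaging cells from a chimeric RSV promoter fused to a truncated 5' LTR, which makes genomic RNA production independent of Tat, as is typical of third-generation systems. Downstream lie the Ψ packaging signal with a partial gag sequence, the Rev response element for Rev-dependent nuclear export, and the cPPT/CTS, which improves nuclear import and transduction. The payload consists of two independent cassettes. The CMV immediate-early enhancer/promoter drives EGFP, cloned between BamHI and SalI sites that remain intact, followed by a WPRE to boost transcript stability and expression. A mouse PGK promoter then drives puromycin N-acetyltransferase for selection of transduced cells. The cassette ends in a truncated 3' LTR (labelled by the annotation software as a 5' LTR), followed by an SV40 polyadenylation signal and SV40 origin outside the proviral region. The depositors note a dinucleotide variation in the 3' LTR that matches other LTR sequences and is not expected to affect function.

The plasmid is typically used to produce lentivirus when co-transfected with separate packaging and envelope plasmids, serving as a fluorescent, puromycin-selectable control or marker for transduction efficiency.
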