Addgene plasmid #17448: pLenti CMV GFP Puro (658-5)
Purpose: 3rd gen lentiviral eGFP expression vector, CMV promoter, Puro
Depositing lab: Eric Campeau & Paul Kaufman. Depositing organization: University of Massachusetts, Worcester. Publication: A versatile viral system for expression and depletion of proteins in mammalian cells. Campeau E, Ruhl VE, Rodier F, Smith CL, Rahmberg BL, Fuss JO, Campisi J, Yaswen P, Cooper PK, Kaufman PD.. PLoS One. 2009 Aug 6;4(8):e6529. 10.1371/journal.pone.0006529 PubMed 19657394.
Backbone
  Vector backbone: p156RRL-sinPPT-CMV-GFP-PRE/Nhe I
  Backbone size w/o insert (bp): 7889
  Vector type: Mammalian Expression, Lentiviral
  Selectable markers: Puromycin
Growth in bacteria
  Bacterial resistance: Ampicillin, 100 μg/mL
  Growth temperature: 37°C
  Growth strain: Stbl3
  Growth instructions: Stbl3, 37oC
  Copy number: High Copy
Gene/Insert
  Gene/Insert name: GFP (alt name: enhanced GFP)
  Insert size (bp): 719
  Cloning method: Restriction Enzyme; 5′ cloning site BamHI (not destroyed); 3′ cloning site Sal I (not destroyed)
  Sequencing primers: 5′ CMVforw
Terms and licenses: Academic/Nonprofit Terms; Industry Terms: Not Available to Industry
Depositor comments: The 3'LTR of this plasmid has a TT (or AA on the sense strand) in the sequence. This sequence is consistent with other available LTR sequences and should not affect plasmid function.
How to cite: pLenti CMV GFP Puro (658-5) was a gift from Eric Campeau & Paul Kaufman (Addgene plasmid # 17448 ; http://n2t.net/addgene:17448 ; RRID:Addgene_17448)
