>Addgene plasmid #17448 | pLenti CMV GFP Puro (658-5) | addgene partial sequence | sequence record 25919 | 17448 with EGFP-C
TCGGCATGGACGAGCTGTACAAGTAAAGCGGCCGCGTCGACAATCAACCTCTGGATTACAAAATTTGTGA
AAGATTGACTGGTATTCTTAACTATGTTGCTCCTTTTACGCTATGTGGATACGCTGCTTTAATGCCTTTG
TATCATGCTATTGCTTCCCGTATGGCTTTCATTTTCTCCTCCTTGTATAAATCCTGGTTGCTGTCTCTTT
ATGAGGAGTTGTGGCCCGTTGTCAGGCAACGTGGCGTGGTGTGCACTGTGTTTGCTGACGCAACCCCCAC
TGGTTGGGGCATTGCCACCACCTGTCAGCTCCTTTCCGGGACTTTCGCTTTCCCCCTCCCTATTGCCACG
GCGGAACTCATCGCCGCCTGCCTTGCCCGCTGCTGGACAGGGGCTCGGCTGTTGGGCACTGACAATTCCG
TGGTGTTGTCGGGGAAGCTGACGTCCTTTCCATGGCTGCTCGCCTGTGTTGCCACCTGGATTCTGCGCGG
GACGTCCTTCTGCTACGTCCCTTCGGCCCTCAATCCAGCGGACCTTCCTTCCCGCGGCCTGCTGCCGGCT
CTGCGGCCTCTTCCGCGTCTTCGCCTTCGCCCTCAGACGAGTCGGATCTCCCTTTGGGCCGCCTCCCCGC
CTGGAATTCTACCGGGTAGGGGAGGCGCTTTTCCCAAGGCAGTCTGGAGCATGCGCTTTAGCAGCCCCGC
TGGGCACTTGGCGCTACACAAGTGGCCTCTGGCCTCGCACACATTCCACATCCACCGGTAGGCGCCAACC
GGCTCCGTTCTTTGGTGGCCCCTTCGCGCCACCTTCTACTCCTCCCCTAGTCAGGAAGTTCCCCCCCGCC
CCGCAGCTCGCGTCGTGCAGGACGTGACAAATGGAAGTAGCACGTCTCACTAGTCTCGTGCAGATGGACA
GCACCGCTGAGCAATGGAAGCGGGTAGGCCTTTGGGGCAGCGGCCA
