>Addgene plasmid #17448 | pLenti CMV GFP Puro (658-5) | addgene partial sequence | sequence record 65345 | mPGK_F
TTCTCCTCTTCCTCATCTCCGGGCCTTTCGACCTGCAGCCCAAGCTTACCATGACCGAGTACAAGCCCAC
GGTGCGCCTCGCCACCCGCGACGACGTCCCCAGGGCCGTACGCACCCTCGCCGCCGCGTTCGCCGACTAC
CCCGCCACGCGCCACACCGTCGATCCGGACCGCCACATCGAGCGGGTCACCGAGCTGCAAGAACTCTTCC
TCACGCGCGTCGGGCTCGACATCGGCAAGGTGTGGGTCGCGGACGACGGCGCCGCGGTGGCGGTCTGGAC
CACGCCGGAGAGCGTCGAAGCGGGGGCGGTGTTCGCCGAGATCGGCCCGCGCATGGCCGAGTTGAGCGGT
TCCCGGCTGGCCGCGCAGCAACAGATGGAAGGCCTCCTGGCGCCGCACCGGCCCAAGGAGCCCGCGTGGT
TCCTGGCCACCGTCGGCGTCTCGCCCGACCACCAGGGCAAGGGTCTGGGCAGCGCCGTCGTGCTCCCCGG
AGTGGAGGCGGCCGAGCGCGCCGGGGTGCCCGCCTTCCTGGAGACCTCCGCGCCCCGCAACCTCCCCTTC
TACGAGCGGCTCGGCTTCACCGTCACCGCCGACGTCGAGGTGCCCGAAGGACCGCGCACCTGGTGCATGA
CCCGCAAGCCCGGTGCCTGACGCCCGCCCCACGACCCGCAGCGCCCGACCGAAAGGAGCGCACGACCCCA
TGCATCTCGAGGGCCCGGTACCTTTAAGACCAATGACTTACAAGGCAGCTGTAGATCTTAGCCACTTTTT
AAAAGAAAAGGGGGGACTGGAAGGGCTAGCTCACTCCCAACGAAGACAAGATCTGCTTTTTGCTTGTACT
GGGTCTCTCTGGTTAGACCAGATCTGAGCCTGGGAGCTCTCTGGCTAACTAGGGAACCCACTGCTTAAGC
CTCAATAAAGCTTGCCTTGAGTGCTTCA
