>Addgene plasmid #17448 | pLenti CMV GFP Puro (658-5) | addgene partial sequence | sequence record 65346 | MSCV_C_rev2 5'-ggccagaggccacttgtgtagcgcc-3'
CCCAGCGGGGCTGCTAAAGCGCATGCTCCAGACTGCCTTGGGAAAAGCGCCTCCCCTACCCGGTAGAATT
CCAGGCGGGGAGGCGGCCCAAAGGGAGATCCGACTCGTCTGAGGGCGAAGGCGAAGACGCGGAAGAGGCC
GCAGAGCCGGCAGCAGGCCGCGGGAAGGAAGGTCCGCTGGATTGAGGGCCGAAGGGACGTAGCAGAAGGA
CGTCCCGCGCAGAATCCAGGTGGCAACACAGGCGAGCAGCCATGGAAAGGACGTCAGCTTCCCCGACAAC
ACCACGGAATTGTCAGTGCCCAACAGCCGAGCCCCTGTCCAGCAGCGGGCAAGGCAGGCGGCGATGAGTT
CCGCCGTGGCAATAGGGAGGGGGAAAGCGAAAGTCCCGGAAAGGAGCTGACAGGTGGTGGCAATGCCCCA
ACCAGTGGGGGTTGCGTCAGCAAACACAGTGCACACCACGCCACGTTGCCTGACAACGGGCCACAACTCC
TCATAAAGAGACAGCAACCAGGATTTATACAAGGAGGAGAAAATGAAAGCCATACGGGAAGCAATAGCAT
GATACAAAGGCATTAAAGCAGCGTATCCACATAGCGTAAAAGGAGCAACATAGTTAAGAATACCAGTCAA
TCTTTCACAAATTTTGTAATCCAGAGGTTGATTGTCGACGCGGCCGCTTTACTTGTACAGCTCGTCCATG
CCGAGAGTGATCCCGGCGGCGGTCACGAACTCCAGCAGGACCATGTGATCGCGCTTCTCGTTGGGGTCTT
TGCTCAGGGCGGACTGGGTGCTCAGGTAGTGGTTGTCGGG
