>Addgene plasmid #17448 | pLenti CMV GFP Puro (658-5) | addgene partial sequence | sequence record 65347 | M13_pUC_rev
ATTACGCCAAGCGCGCAATTAACCCTCACTAAAGGGAACAAAAGCTGGAGCTGCAAGCTTAATGTAGTCT
TATGCAATACTCTTGTAGTCTTGCAACATGGTAACGATGAGTTAGCAACATGCCTTACAAGGAGAGAAAA
AGCACCGTGCATGCCGATTGGTGGAAGTAAGGTGGTACGATCGTGCCTTATTAGGAAGGCAACAGACGGG
TCTGACATGGATTGGACGAACCACTGAATTGCCGCATTGCAGAGATATTGTATTTAAGTGCCTAGCTCGA
TACATAAACGGGTCTCTCTGGTTAGACCAGATCTGAGCCTGGGAGCTCTCTGGCTAACTAGGGAACCCAC
TGCTTAAGCCTCAATAAAGCTTGCCTTGAGTGCTTCAAGTAGTGTGTGCCCGTCTGTTGTGTGACTCTGG
TAACTAGAGATCCCTCAGACCCTTTTAGTCAGTGTGGAAAATCTCTAGCAGTGGCGCCCGAACAGGGACT
TGAAAGCGAAAGGGAAACCAGAGGAGCTCTCTCGACGCAGGACTCGGCTTGCTGAAGCGCGCACGGCAAG
AGGCGAGGGGCGGCGACTGGTGAGTACGCCAAAAATTTTGACTAGCGGAGGCTAGAAGGAGAGAGATGGG
TGCGAGAGCGTCAGTATTAAGCGGGGGAGAATTAGATCGCGATGGGAAAAAATTCGGTTAAGGCCAGGGG
GAAAGAAAAAATATAAATTAAAACATATAGTATGGGCAAGCAGGGAGCTAGAACGATTCGCAGTTAATCC
TGGCCTGTTAGAAACATCAGAAGGCTGTAGACAAATACTGGGACAGCTACAACCATCCCTTCAGACAGGA
TCAGAAGAACTTAGATCATTATATAATACAGTAGCAACCCTCTATTGTGTGCATC
