>Addgene plasmid #17448 | pLenti CMV GFP Puro (658-5) | addgene partial sequence | sequence record 65348 | M13_pUC_fwd
CGCGCGTAATACGACTCACTATAGGGCGAATTGGGTACGTCCCTAGGCCTCCAAAAAAGCCTCCTCACTA
CTTCTGGAATAGCTCAGAGGCCGAGGCGGCCTCGGCCTCTGCATAAATAAAAAAAATTAGTCAGCCATGG
GGCGGAGAATGGGCGGAACTGGGCGGAGTTAGGGGCGGGATGGGCGGAGTTAGGGGCGGGATAGCTAGAG
CCAGACATGATAAGATACATTGATGAGTTTGGACAAACCACAACTAGAATGCAGTGAAAAAAATGCTTTA
TTTGTGAAATTTGTGATGCTATTGCTTTATTTGTAACCATTATAAGCTGCAATAAACAAGTTCCTCTCAC
TCTCTGATATTCATTTCTTTGCAAGTTATAAATACTGAATAATAAGATGACATGAACTACTACTGCTAGA
GATTTTCCACACTGACTAAAAGGGTCTGAGGGATCTCTAGTTACCAGAGTCACACAACAGACGGGCACAC
ACTACTTGAAGCACTCAAGGCAAGCTTTATTGAGGCTTAAGCAGTGGGTTCCCTAGTTAGCCAGAGAGCT
CCCAGGCTCAGATCTGGTCTAACCAGAGAGACCCAGTACAAGCAAAAAGCAGATCTTGTCTTCGTTGGGA
GTGAGCTAGCCCTTCCAGTCCCCCCTTTTCTTTTAAAAAGTGGCTAAGATCTACAGCTGCCTTGTAAGTC
ATTGGTCTTAAAGGTACCGGGCCCTCGAGATGCATGGGGTCGTGCGCTCCTTTCGG
