>Addgene plasmid #17448 | pLenti CMV GFP Puro (658-5) | addgene partial sequence | sequence record 145723 | CMV-F 5'-CGCAAATGGGCGGTAGGCGTG-3'
CTCGTTTAGTGAACCGTCAGATCGCCTGGAGACGCCATCCACGCTGTTTTGACCTCCATAGAAGACACCG
ACTCTAGAGGATCCACCGGTCGCCACCATGGTGAGCAAGGGCGAGGAGCTGTTCACCGGGGTGGTGCCCA
TCCTGGTCGAGCTGGACGGCGACGTAAACGGCCACAAGTTCAGCGTGTCCGGCGAGGGCGAGGGCGATGC
CACCTACGGCAAGCTGACCCTGAAGTTCATCTGCACCACCGGCAAGCTGCCCGTGCCCTGGCCCACCCTC
GTGACCACCCTGACCTACGGCGTGCAGTGCTTCAGCCGCTACCCCGACCACATGAAGCAGCACGACTTCT
TCAAGTCCGCCATGCCCGAAGGCTACGTCCAGGAGCGCACCATCTTCTTCAAGGACGACGGCAACTACAA
GACCCGCGCCGAGGTGAAGTTCGAGGGCGACACCCTGGTGAACCGCATCGAGCTGAAGGGCATCGACTTC
AAGGAGGACGGCAACATCCTGGGGCACAAGCTGGAGTACAACTACAACAGCCACAACGTCTATATCATGG
CCGACAAGCAGAAGAACGGCATCAAGGTGAACTTCAAGATCCGCCACAACATCGAGGACGGCAGCGTGCA
GCTCGCCGACCACTACCAGCAGAACACCCCCATCGGCGACGGCCCCGTGCTGCTGCCCGACAACCACTAC
CTGAGCACCCAGTCCGCCCTGAGCAAAGACCCCAACGAGAAGCGCGATCACATGGTCCTGCTGGAGTTCG
TGACCGCCGCCGGG
